Addgene plasmid #53891: AIRE_pCSdest
Depositing lab: Roger Reeves. Depositing organization: Johns Hopkins University and School of Medicine. Publication: Survey of Human Chromosome 21 Gene Expression Effects on Early Development in Danio rerio. Edie S, Zaghloul NA, Leitch CC, Klinedinst DK, Lebron J, Thole JF, McCallion AS, Katsanis N, Reeves RH. G3 (Bethesda). 2018 Jul 2;8(7):2215-2223. doi: 10.1534/g3.118.200144. PubMed 29760202.
Backbone
  Vector backbone: pCSDest
  Backbone manufacturer: Lawson Lab (Addgene Plasmid 22423)
  Backbone size w/o insert (bp): 4095
  Vector type: Mammalian Expression
Growth in bacteria
  Bacterial resistance: Ampicillin, 100 μg/mL
  Growth temperature: 37°C
  Growth strain: DH10B
  Copy number: High Copy
Gene/Insert
  Gene/Insert name: AIRE
  Species: M. musculus (mouse)
  Insert size (bp): 1704
  Promoter: SP6 and CMV
  Cloning method: Gateway Cloning
  Sequencing primers: 5′ CMV-F; 3′ EBV-Rev
Terms and licenses: Academic/Nonprofit Terms; Industry Terms
Depositor comments: BC103511
How to cite: AIRE_pCSdest was a gift from Roger Reeves (Addgene plasmid # 53891 ; http://n2t.net/addgene:53891 ; RRID:Addgene_53891)
