[The description below was written by a language model from this plasmid's Addgene catalogue record.]
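Description:
AIRE_pCSdest is an expression clone built in pCSDest, a Gateway destination version of the pCS2-type vector family, listed as a mammalian expression vector with a backbone of about 4.1 kb. It is maintained in E. coli as a high-copy plasmid under ampicillin selection. The record gives no feature table, so details such as the specific origin of replication, polyadenylation signal and the recombination scars flanking the insert are not documented here. Because the insert was introduced by Gateway cloning, att-derived sequences would be expected on either side of the coding region.

The payload is a roughly 1.7 kb insert encoding AIRE (autoimmune regulator), a transcriptional regulator best known for its role in central immune tolerance. The species is recorded as mouse, and the depositor comment points to a cDNA clone accession as the source. Two promoters are listed upstream of the insert, CMV and SP6. This tandem arrangement allows two modes of use: the CMV promoter drives direct expression after the plasmid is introduced into vertebrate cells or embryos, while the SP6 phage promoter allows in vitro transcription of mRNA from the same template. No epitope tags, fusions or reporters are recorded.

The associated publication surveyed the effects of expressing human chromosome 21 genes on early zebrafish development, and AIRE is among the genes located on that chromosome in humans. This suggests the construct belongs to a clone set made for overexpression screening in zebrafish embryos, most plausibly by injecting synthesised mRNA, although the record does not spell out the procedure for this particular clone.
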