>Addgene plasmid #53891 | AIRE_pCSdest | addgene partial sequence | sequence record 166654 | SP6 5'-ATTTAGGTGACACTATAG-3'
CATCGATTCGAATTCAAGGATCACAAGTTTGTACAAAAAAGCAGGCTTTAAAGGAACCCTAGTAACGGCC
GCCAGTGTGCTGGAATTCGCCCTTAGCGCGCGTGGGCCAGCAGGGGGCGCCGAGGCGCAGCCCCTGTGAG
GAAGATGGCAGGTGGGGATGGAATGCTACGCCGTCTGCTGAGGCTGCACCGCACCGAGATCGCGGTGGCC
ATAGACAGTGCCTTTCCGCTGCTGCATGCTCTAGCCGACCACGACGTGGTCCCTGAGGACAAGTTCCAGG
AGACGCTCCGTCTGAAGGAGAAGGAAGGCTGCCCCCAGGCCTTCCACGCCCTGCTGTCCTGGCTCCTGAC
CCGGGACAGTGGGGCCATCCTGGATTTCTGGAGGATTCTCTTTAAGGACTACAATCTGGAGCGGTACAGC
CGCCTGCATAGCATCCTGGACGGCTTCCCAAAAGATGTGGACCTAAACCAGTCCCGGAAAGGGAGAAAGC
CCCTTGCTGGTCCCAAGGCCGCGGTACTGCCACCCAGACCCCCCACCAAGAGAAAAGCACTGGAGGAGCC
TCGAGCCACCCCACCAGCAACTCTGGCCTCAAAGAGCGTCTCCAGCCCAGGCTCCCACCTGAAGACTAAG
CCCCCTAAGAAGCCAGATGGCAACTTGGAGTCACAGCACCTTCCTCTTGGAAACGGAATTCAGACCATGG
CAGCTTCTGTCCAGAGAGCTGTGACCGTGGCCTCTGGGGATGTTCCAGGAACCCGAGGGGCCGTGGAAGG
GATCCTTATCCAGCAGGTGTTTGAGTCAGGAAGATCCAAGAAGTGCATTCAGGTTGGGGGAGAGTTTTAT
ACACCCAACAAGTTCGA
