>Addgene plasmid #53891 | AIRE_pCSdest | addgene partial sequence | sequence record 166655 | EBV-rev 5'-GTGGTTTGTCCAAACTCATC-3'
ATACGACTCACTATAGTTCTAGAGGCTCGAGAGGATCACCACTTTGTACAAGAAAGCTGGGTCTAGATAT
CTCGAGTGCGGCCGCCAGTGTGATGGATATCTGCAGAATTCGCCCTTTACTTACCTTGCATCTCTACAAA
GATCAGGGCCATCTGCAAGCTGAGTCCAGCAGGCCAGAACCTGCCAGCTCTTGGTCCTAATCAGCCCAGG
CCTCTCAGAACAGAGTGCCTCATCCGATGGGGCTGGGTGGGGAGGGAGCCAATGCTGTGCTGCCCACCCC
TTCCTGGGCCACCTGTCATCAGGAAGAGAAGGGTGGTGTCTCGGCCAGCGGGCGTGACATGCTCTGGATG
GCCCACTGCAGGATGCCGTCAAATGAGTGCTCATTGAGGAGGGACTCCAGGTCGTCCCTATGTAGAACAG
GGTCGTGACTAGCAGAGTCGTCCCCTACCTTGGCAAGCCCAGGTGCTGGACGGGGCCCAGAGGTGGGTAC
AGCTTCGCCCGGTGTGCCTGGCGTGGGAGTCGAGTCTGCAGAGCAGGATTTGCAGCGGAGATTGGTCCCC
GGCCGGGCGGCGGCCGTCGGGAAGTGGCAGCGCCAGTGGAAGGCAGCGGCACAGTGTGCACACCGCAACA
CCTCGGTGCCATCGCCACACACACTGCATCGCGCGCTTGGTGCTGGACCCGGGGTCTCTGCAGGTAGCTC
CGGGGGCCTGGACACCTCAGGCTGGGACAGGTTCTGTTGGACTCTGCCCTGGAGGCAGCAGGAGCATCTC
CAGAGGCCACTGGGGATCTCCTGCAGAGGTGGGGACAGGCAAGCCAGGTGGAAGGCCCGGGGACAGCCGT
CACA
